>Addgene plasmid #13604 | integrin alpha9 pBabe puro | addgene partial sequence | sequence record 19974 | 13604 with pBABE3'
TGGATCAGGTCATGTGACTGGTGTGGCAGCTCACTGGTTTTTCTGGACCCAGTCCCAACTGTCTTCATTC
TCTTTCCGGTTCTTCTCAGCTTCGATAATTTCTTTGTACCTTCGGCGAAAGAAGCCCATCTTCCAGAGCA
GCACGGCCAGCAGCAGGAAGATGAGGATTCCCACCAACAAACTGATGGCGATGATCCACCCCACGACGTA
GCCACGGGGCTCCAGATTGTGCAGGGCCTCGAAGACCACCGTCACCTCTTCTGGGTTCCCATGAGCTATT
TCCACCACCCTTAGGGCAGGATCCACCTTCACCTTGGCGCGGGACATGAACTGGATGACAGACGAACTGT
CCTTTTTCAGTATTTCTGTGTTCAGCAGCATGTAAATGTCTATAGTACGACTTTCTTCTTTAGCAAGAGC
ACTAAAGTTACAGTGTGCTGTTAGGCAAGAAATTCCTGGTTTTTCACAGTCCAAGACTTTTCTTCCAGAC
TTTGTGAAAAAAGCAAATATTGTGTGGAAGATATTTTCTTGTTCTTGAGGGATGATGCAGGGAGTTGGGT
TTTTCTGGAAAGAGCAGTTTCCCTTCTCTTGGCCCACCACCATTTCCTGGACATGAAACATCTCTGCACC
ACCAGATGAGAGTCGATT
