>Addgene plasmid #13604 | integrin alpha9 pBabe puro | addgene partial sequence | sequence record 127983 | gag-F 5'-ccaacctttaacgtcggatg-3'
CATCACCCAGGTTAAGATCAAGGTCTTTTCACCTGGCCCGCATGGACACCCAGACCAGGTCCCCTACATC
GTGACCTGGGAAGCCTTGGCTTTTGACCCCCCTCCCTGGGTCAAGCCCTTTGTACACCCTAAGCCTCCGC
CTCCTCTTCCTCCATCCGCCCCGTCTCTCCCCCTTGAACCTCCTCGTTCGACCCCGCCTCGATCCTCCCT
TTATCCAGCCCTCACTCCTTCTCTAGGCGCCGGCCGGATCCCAGTGTGGTGGTACAGCTTAGAGCGGGCG
CTATGGGGAGCCGGACGCCAGAGTCCCCTCTCCATGCCGTGCAGCTGCGCTGGGGCCCCCGGCGCCGACC
CCCGCTACTGCCGCTGCTATTGCTGCTCGTGCCGCCGCCACCGCGGGTCGGGGGCTACAACCTGGATCCG
CAGCGCCCCGTGCACTTCCAGGGCCCCGCTGACTCGTTCTTCGGCTACGCAGTTCTGGAGCATTTCCACG
ACAACACGCGCTGGGTCCTTGTGGGCGCACCAAAGGCAGATTCCAAATACAGCCCTTCAGTGAAGTCTCC
TGGGGCTGTGTTTAAGTGCCGTGTTCACACCAACCCTGACCGGAGATGCACCGAACTGGACATGGCTCGA
GGGAAGAATCGGGGCACGTCCTGCGGAAAGACCTGCCGGGAAGACCGCGATGATGAGTGGATGGGGGTGA
GCCTGGCCCGACAGCCCAAGGCTGATGGCCGTGTGTTGGCCTGTGCTCATCGCTGGAAGAACATCTACTA
TGAAGCCGACCACATCCTACCCCATGGCTTCTGCTACATCATCCCCTCCAACCTCCAGGCCAAAGGCAGG
ACGCTGATCCCTTGCTATGAAGAGTATAAGAAGAAGTACGGAGAGGAACACGGCTCCTGCCAG
