[The description below was written by a language model from this plasmid's Addgene catalogue record.]
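Description:
Integrin alpha9 pBabe puro is a retroviral mammalian expression plasmid built on the pBabe puro backbone (about 5.2 kb without insert), carrying a roughly 3.2 kb human integrin alpha 9 (ITGA9) cDNA. It is maintained in E. coli as a high-copy plasmid under ampicillin selection. Transduced or transfected mammalian cells are selected with puromycin. No feature table accompanies the record, so individual elements are not itemised. In general, pBabe vectors are Moloney murine leukemia virus-based: the insert sits between the long terminal repeats and is transcribed from the 5′ LTR, a packaging signal lets the transcript be incorporated into virions made in a packaging cell line, and a separate internal promoter drives the puromycin resistance gene.

The coding region is not the fully native ITGA9 open reading frame. It encodes the mature alpha9 polypeptide, residues 30 to 1035 of the reference protein. According to the depositor's comments, the native leader is replaced by a signal peptide from integrin alpha 5 (ITGA5), placed immediately upstream of residue 30. This heterologous leader should direct the protein into the secretory pathway, so that after signal peptide cleavage a mature alpha9 subunit can reach the cell surface. The fragment was inserted by restriction cloning into the SnaBI site of the backbone, with HindIII and XbaI ends on the insert side, and the junction sites were destroyed in the process. No epitope tag or reporter is recorded.

The record does not state a specific application. The design suits the generation of stable, puromycin-selected cell populations expressing human integrin alpha9 by retroviral transduction, for example to study alpha9-dependent adhesion, ligand binding or signalling.
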