Addgene plasmid #13604: integrin alpha9 pBabe puro
Depositing lab: Dean Sheppard. Depositing organization: University of California, San Francisco (UCSF).
Backbone
  Vector backbone: pBabe puro
  Backbone manufacturer: Available at Addgene (plasmid #1764)
  Backbone size w/o insert (bp): 5169
  Vector type: Mammalian Expression, Retroviral
  Selectable markers: Puromycin
Growth in bacteria
  Bacterial resistance: Ampicillin, 100 μg/mL
  Growth temperature: 37°C
  Growth strain: DH5alpha
  Copy number: High Copy
Gene/Insert
  Gene/Insert name: integrin alpha 9 (alt name: ITGA9)
  Species: H. sapiens (human)
  Insert size (bp): 3200
  Mutation: contains mature ITGA9 (aa30-1035 compared to NP_002198.2)
  GenBank ID: NM_002207
  Entrez Gene: ITGA9 (a.k.a. ALPHA-RLC, ITGA4L, RLC)
  Cloning method: Restriction Enzyme; 5′ cloning site HindIII/SnaBI (destroyed during cloning); 3′ cloning site XbaI/SnaBI (destroyed during cloning)
  Sequencing primers: 5′ pBABE-5; 3′ pBABE-3
Terms and licenses: Academic/Nonprofit Terms; Industry Terms: Not Available to Industry
Depositor comments: See author's map for additional restriction sites. An ITGA5 signal peptide sequence (MGSRTPESPLHAVQLRWGPRRRPPLLPLLLLLVPPPPRVGG) is present immediately before the start of ITGA9 at amino acid 30.
How to cite: integrin alpha9 pBabe puro was a gift from Dean Sheppard (Addgene plasmid # 13604 ; http://n2t.net/addgene:13604 ; RRID:Addgene_13604)
